>Addgene plasmid #78542 | pDECKO-mCherry MALAT1_Exon.3 | depositor full sequence | sequence record 151112 | pDECKO-mCherry MALAT1_Exon.3 sequence 9430 bps
CCCGGGTGCAAAGATGGATAAAGTTTTAAACAGAGAGGAATCTTTGCAGCTAATGGACCTTCTAGGTCTT
GAAAGGAGTGGGAATTGGCTCCGGTGCCCGTCAGTGGGCAGAGCGCACATCGCCCACAGTCCCCGAGAAG
TTGGGGGGAGGGGTCGGCAATTGATCCGGTGCCTAGAGAAGGTGGCGCGGGGTAAACTGGGAAAGTGATG
TCGTGTACTGGCTCCGCCTTTTTCCCGAGGGTGGGGGAGAACCGTATATAAGTGCAGTAGTCGCCGTGAA
CGTTCTTTTTCGCAACGGGTTTGCCGCCAGAACACAGGTAAGTGCCGTGTGTGGTTCCCGCGGGCCTGGC
CTCTTTACGGGTTATGGCCCTTGCGTGCCTTGAATTACTTCCACTGGCTGCAGTACGTGATTCTTGATCC
CGAGCTTCGGGTTGGAAGTGGGTGGGAGAGTTCGAGGCCTTGCGCTTAAGGAGCCCCTTCGCCTCGTGCT
TGAGTTGAGGCCTGGCCTGGGCGCTGGGGCCGCCGCGTGCGAATCTGGTGGCACCTTCGCGCCTGTCTCG
CTGCTTTCGATAAGTCTCTAGCCATTTAAAATTTTTGATGACCTGCTGCGACGCTTTTTTTCTGGCAAGA
TAGTCTTGTAAATGCGGGCCAAGATCTGCACACTGGTATTTCGGTTTTTGGGGCCGCGGGCGGCGACGGG
GCCCGTGCGTCCCAGCGCACATGTTCGGCGAGGCGGGGCCTGCGAGCGCGGCCACCGAGAATCGGACGGG
GGTAGTCTCAAGCTGGCCGGCCTGCTCTGGTGCCTGGCCTCGCGCCGCCGTGTATCGCCCCGCCCTGGGC
GGCAAGGCTGGCCCGGTCGGCACCAGTTGCGTGAGCGGAAAGATGGCCGCTTCCCGGCCCTGCTGCAGGG
AGCTCAAAATGGAGGACGCGGCGCTCGGGAGAGCGGGCGGGTGAGTCACCCACACAAAGGAAAAGGGCCT
TTCCGTCCTCAGCCGTCGCTTCATGTGACTCCACGGAGTACCGGGCGCCGTCCAGGCACCTCGATTAGTT
CTCGAGCTTTTGGAGTACGTCGTCTTTAGGTTGGGGGGAGGGGTTTTATGCGATGGAGTTTCCCCACACT
GAGTGGGTGGAGACTGAAGTTAGGCCAGCTTGGCACTTGATGTAATTCTCCTTGGAATTTGCCCTTTTTG
AGTTTGGATCTTGGTTCATTCTCAAGCCTCAGACAGTGGTTCAAAGTTTTTTTCTTCCATTTCAGGTGTC
GTGACGTACGGCCACCATGACCGAGTACAAGCCCACGGTGCGCCTCGCCACCCGCGACGACGTCCCCAGG
GCCGTACGCACCCTCGCCGCCGCGTTCGCCGACTACCCCGCCACGCGCCACACCGTCGATCCGGACCGCC
ACATCGAGCGGGTCACCGAGCTGCAAGAACTCTTCCTCACGCGCGTCGGGCTCGACATCGGCAAGGTGTG
GGTCGCGGACGACGGCGCCGCCGTGGCGGTCTGGACCACGCCGGAGAGCGTCGAAGCGGGGGCGGTGTTC
GCCGAGATCGGCCCGCGCATGGCCGAGTTGAGCGGTTCCCGGCTGGCCGCGCAGCAACAGATGGAAGGCC
TCCTGGCGCCGCACCGGCCCAAGGAGCCCGCGTGGTTCCTGGCCACCGTCGGAGTCTCGCCCGACCACCA
GGGCAAGGGTCTGGGCAGCGCCGTCGTGCTCCCCGGAGTGGAGGCGGCCGAGCGCGCCGGGGTGCCCGCC
TTCCTGGAGACCTCCGCGCCCCGCAACCTCCCCTTCTACGAGCGGCTCGGCTTCACCGTCACCGCCGACG
TCGAGGTGCCCGAAGGACCGCGCACCTGGTGCATGACCCGCAAGCCCGGTGCCGGATCGGGAGAGGGCAG
AGGAAGTCTGCTAACATGCGGTGACGTCGAGGAGAATCCTGGCCCACCGGTCGCCACCATGGTGAGCAAG
GGCGAGGAGGATAACATGGCCATCATCAAGGAGTTCATGCGCTTCAAGGTGCACATGGAGGGCTCCGTGA
ACGGCCACGAGTTCGAGATCGAGGGCGAGGGCGAGGGCCGCCCCTACGAGGGCACCCAGACCGCCAAGCT
GAAGGTGACCAAGGGTGGCCCCCTGCCCTTCGCCTGGGACATCCTGTCCCCTCAGTTCATGTACGGCTCC
AAGGCCTACGTGAAGCACCCCGCCGACATCCCCGACTACTTGAAGCTGTCCTTCCCCGAGGGCTTCAAGT
GGGAGCGCGTGATGAACTTCGAGGACGGCGGCGTGGTGACCGTGACCCAGGACTCCTCCCTGCAGGACGG
CGAGTTCATCTACAAGGTGAAGCTGCGCGGCACCAACTTCCCCTCCGACGGCCCCGTAATGCAGAAGAAG
ACCATGGGCTGGGAGGCCTCCTCCGAGCGGATGTACCCCGAGGACGGCGCCCTGAAGGGCGAGATCAAGC
AGAGGCTGAAGCTGAAGGACGGCGGCCACTACGACGCTGAGGTCAAGACCACCTACAAGGCCAAGAAGCC
CGTGCAGCTGCCCGGCGCCTACAACGTCAACATCAAGTTGGACATCACCTCCCACAACGAGGACTACACC
ATCGTGGAACAGTACGAACGCGCCGAGGGCCGCCACTCCACCGGCGGCATGGACGAGCTGTACAAGTAAA
CGCGTTAAGTCGACAATCAACCTCTGGATTACAAAATTTGTGAAAGATTGACTGGTATTCTTAACTATGT
TGCTCCTTTTACGCTATGTGGATACGCTGCTTTAATGCCTTTGTATCATGCTATTGCTTCCCGTATGGCT
TTCATTTTCTCCTCCTTGTATAAATCCTGGTTGCTGTCTCTTTATGAGGAGTTGTGGCCCGTTGTCAGGC
AACGTGGCGTGGTGTGCACTGTGTTTGCTGACGCAACCCCCACTGGTTGGGGCATTGCCACCACCTGTCA
GCTCCTTTCCGGGACTTTCGCTTTCCCCCTCCCTATTGCCACGGCGGAACTCATCGCCGCCTGCCTTGCC
CGCTGCTGGACAGGGGCTCGGCTGTTGGGCACTGACAATTCCGTGGTGTTGTCGGGGAAATCATCGTCCT
TTCCTTGGCTGCTCGCCTGTGTTGCCACCTGGATTCTGCGCGGGACGTCCTTCTGCTACGTCCCTTCGGC
CCTCAATCCAGCGGACCTTCCTTCCCGCGGCCTGCTGCCGGCTCTGCGGCCTCTTCCGCGTCTTCGCCTT
CGCCCTCAGACGAGTCGGATCTCCCTTTGGGCCGCCTCCCCGCGTCGACTTTAAGACCAATGACTTACAA
GGCAGCTGTAGATCTTAGCCACTTTTTAAAAGAAAAGGGGGGACTGGAAGGGCTAATTCACTCCCAACGA
AGACAAGATCTGCTTTTTGCTTGTACTGGGTCTCTCTGGTTAGACCAGATCTGAGCCTGGGAGCTCTCTG
GCTAACTAGGGAACCCACTGCTTAAGCCTCAATAAAGCTTGCCTTGAGTGCTTCAAGTAGTGTGTGCCCG
TCTGTTGTGTGACTCTGGTAACTAGAGATCCCTCAGACCCTTTTAGTCAGTGTGGAAAATCTCTAGCAGT
ACGTATAGTAGTTCATGTCATCTTATTATTCAGTATTTATAACTTGCAAAGAAATGAATATCAGAGAGTG
AGAGGAACTTGTTTATTGCAGCTTATAATGGTTACAAATAAAGCAATAGCATCACAAATTTCACAAATAA
AGCATTTTTTTCACTGCATTCTAGTTGTGGTTTGTCCAAACTCATCAATGTATCTTATCATGTCTGGCTC
TAGCTATCCCGCCCCTAACTCCGCCCATCCCGCCCCTAACTCCGCCCAGTTCCGCCCATTCTCCGCCCCA
TGGCTGACTAATTTTTTTTATTTATGCAGAGGCCGAGGCCGCCTCGGCCTCTGAGCTATTCCAGAAGTAG
TGAGGAGGCTTTTTTGGAGGCCTAGGGACGTACCCAATTCGCCCTATAGTGAGTCGTATTACGCGCGCTC
ACTGGCCGTCGTTTTACAACGTCGTGACTGGGAAAACCCTGGCGTTACCCAACTTAATCGCCTTGCAGCA
CATCCCCCTTTCGCCAGCTGGCGTAATAGCGAAGAGGCCCGCACCGATCGCCCTTCCCAACAGTTGCGCA
GCCTGAATGGCGAATGGG
[124 nt withheld, positions 4149-4272]
C
[91 nt withheld, positions 4274-4364]
A
[49 nt withheld, positions 4366-4414]
CCTTTGACGTTGGAGTCCACGTTCTTT
[37 nt withheld, positions 4442-4478]
ACCCTATCTCGGTCTATTCTTTTGATTTATAAGGGATTTTGCCGATTTCGGCCTATTGGTTAAAAAATGA
GCTGATTTAACAAAAATTTAACGCGAATTTTAACAAAATATTAACGCTTACAATTTAGGTGGCACTTTTC
GGGGAAATGTGCGCGGAACCCCTATTTGTTTATTTTTCTAAATACATTCAAATATGTATCCGCTCATGAG
ACAATAACCCTGATAAATGCTTCAATAATATTGAAAAAGGAAGAGTATGAGTATTCAACATTTCCGTGTC
GCCCTTATTCCCTTTTTTGCGGCATTTTGCCTTCCTGTTTTTGCTCACCCAGAAACGCTGGTGAAAGTAA
AAGATGCTGAAGATCAGTTGGGTGCACGAGTGGGTTACATCGAACTGGATCTCAACAGCGGTAAGATCCT
TGAGAGTTTTCGCCCCGAAGAACGTTTTCCAATGATGAGCACTTTTAAAGTTCTGCTATGTGGCGCGGTA
TTATCCCGTATTGACGCCGGGCAAGAGCAACTCGGTCGCCGCATACACTATTCTCAGAATGACTTGGTTG
AGTACTCACCAGTCACAGAAAAGCATCTTACGGATGGCATGACAGTAAGAGAATTATGCAGTGCTGCCAT
AACCATGAGTGATAACACTGCGGCCAACTTACTTCTGACAACGATCGGAGGACCGAAGGAGCTAACCGCT
TTTTTGCACAACATGGGGGATCATGTAACTCGCCTTGATCGTTGGGAACCGGAGCTGAATGAAGCCATAC
CAAACGACGAGCGTGACACCACGATGCCTGTAGCAATGGCAACAACGTTGCGCAAACTATTAACTGGCGA
ACTACTTACTCTAGCTTCCCGGCAACAATTAATAGACTGGATGGAGGCGGATAAAGTTGCAGGACCACTT
CTGCGCTCGGCCCTTCCGGCTGGCTGGTTTATTGCTGATAAATCTGGAGCCGGTGAGCGTGGGTCTCGCG
GTATCATTGCAGCACTGGGGCCAGATGGTAAGCCCTCCCGTATCGTAGTTATCTACACGACGGGGAGTCA
GGCAACTATGGATGAACGAAATAGACAGATCGCTGAGATAGGTGCCTCACTGATTAAGCATTGGTAACTG
TCAGACCAAGTTTACTCATATATACTTTAGATTGATTTAAAACTTCATTTTTAATTTAAAAGGATCTAGG
TGAAGATCCTTTTTGATAATCTCATGACCAAAATCCCTTAACGTGAGTTTTCGTTCCACTGAGCGTCAGA
CCCCGTAGAAAAGATCAAAGGATCTTCTTGAGATCCTTTTTTTCTGCGCGTAATCTGCTGCTTGCAAACA
AAAAAACCACCGCTACCAGCGGTGGTTTGTTTGCCGGATCAAGAGCTACCAACTCTTTTTCCGAAGGTAA
CTGGCTTCAGCAGAGCGCAGATACCAAATACTGTTCTTCTAGTGTAGCCGTAGTTAGGCCACCACTTCAA
GAACTCTGTAGCACCGCCTACATACCTCGCTCTGCTAATCCTGTTACCAGTGGCTGCTGCCAGTGGCGAT
AAGTCGTGTCTTACCGGGTTGGACTCAAGACGATAGTTACCGGATAAGGCGCAGCGGTCGGGCTGAACGG
GGGGTTCGTGCACACAGCCCAGCTTGGAGCGAACGACCTACACCGAACTGAGATACCTACAGCGTGAGCT
ATGAGAAAGCGCCACGCTTCCCGAAGGGAGAAAGGCGGACAGGTATCCGGTAAGCGGCAGGGTCGGAACA
GGAGAGCGCACGAGGGAGCTTCCAGGGGGAAACGCCTGGTATCTTTATAGTCCTGTCGGGTTTCGCCACC
TCTGACTTGAGCGTCGATTTTTGTGATGCTCGTCAGGGGGGCGGAGCCTATGGAAAAACGCCAGCAACGC
GGCCTTTTTACGGTTCCTGGCCTTTTGCTGGCCTTTTGCTCACATGTTCTTTCCTGCGTTATCCCCTGAT
TCTGTGGATAACCGTATTACCGCCTTTGAGTGAGCTGATACCGCTCGCCGCAGCCGAACGACCGAGCGCA
GCGAGTCAGTGAGCGAGGAAGCGGAAGAGCGCCCAATACGCAAACCGCCTCTCCCCGCGCGTTGGCCGAT
TCATTAATGCAGCTGGCACGACAGGTTTCCCGACTGGAAAGCGGGCAGTGAGCGCAACGCAATTAATGTG
AGTTAGCTCACTCATTAGGCACCCCAGGCTTTACACTTTATGCTTCCGGCTCGTATGTTGTGTGGAATTG
TGAGCGGATAACAATTTCACACAGGAAACAGCTATGACCATGATTACGCCAAGCGCGCAATTAACCCTCA
CTAAAGGGAACAAAAGCTGGAGCTGCAAGCTTAATGTAGTCTTATGCAATACTCTTGTAGTCTTGCAACA
TGGTAACGATGAGTTAGCAACATGCCTTACAAGGAGAGAAAAAGCACCGTGCATGCCGATTGGTGGAAGT
AAGGTGGTACGATCGTGCCTTATTAGGAAGGCAACAGACGGGTCTGACATGGATTGGACGAACCACTGAA
TTGCCGCATTGCAGAGATATTGTATTTAAGTGCCTAGCTCGATACATAAACGGGTCTCTCTGGTTAGACC
AGATCTGAGCCTGGGAGCTCTCTGGCTAACTAGGGAACCCACTGCTTAAGCCTCAATAAAGCTTGCCTTG
AGTGCTTCAAGTAGTGTGTGCCCGTCTGTTGTGTGACTCTGGTAACTAGAGATCCCTCAGACCCTTTTAG
TCAGTGTGGAAAATCTCTAGCAGTGGCGCCCGAACAGGGACTTGAAAGCGAAAGGGAAACCAGAGGAGCT
CTCTCGACGCAGGACTCGGCTTGCTGAAGCGCGCACGGCAAGAGGCGAGGGGCGGCGACTGGTGAGTACG
CCAAAAATTTTGACTAGCGGAGGCTAGAAGGAGAGAGATGGGTGCGAGAGCGTCAGTATTAAGCGGGGGA
GAATTAGATCGCGATGGGAAAAAATTCGGTTAAGGCCAGGGGGAAAGAAAAAATATAAATTAAAACATAT
AGTATGGGCAAGCAGGGAGCTAGAACGATTCGCAGTTAATCCTGGCCTGTTAGAAACATCAGAAGGCTGT
AGACAAATACTGGGACAGCTACAACCATCCCTTCAGACAGGATCAGAAGAACTTAGATCATTATATAATA
CAGTAGCAACCCTCTATTGTGTGCATCAAAGGATAGAGATAAAAGACACCAAGGAAGCTTTAGACAAGAT
AGAGGAAGAGCAAAACAAAAGTAAGACCACCGCACAGCAAGCGGCCGCTGATCTTCAGACCTGGAGGAGG
AGATATGAGGGACAATTGGAGAAGTGAATTATATAAATATAAAGTAGTAAAAATTGAACCATTAGGAGTA
GCACCCACCAAGGCAAAGAGAAGAGTGGTGCAGAGAGAAAAAAGAGCAGTGGGAATAGGAGCTTTGTTCC
TTGGGTTCTTGGGAGCAGCAGGAAGCACTATGGGCGCAGCGTCAATGACGCTGACGGTACAGGCCAGACA
ATTATTGTCTGGTATAGTGCAGCAGCAGAACAATTTGCTGAGGGCTATTGAGGCGCAACAGCATCTGTTG
CAACTCACAGTCTGGGGCATCAAGCAGCTCCAGGCAAGAATCCTGGCTGTGGAAAGATACCTAAAGGATC
AACAGCTCCTGGGGATTTGGGGTTGCTCTGGAAAACTCATTTGCACCACTGCTGTGCCTTGGAATGCTAG
TTGGAGTAATAAATCTCTGGAACAGATTTGGAATCACACGACCTGGATGGAGTGGGACAGAGAAATTAAC
AATTACACAAGCTTAATACACTCCTTAATTGAAGAATCGCAAAACCAGCAAGAAAAGAATGAACAAGAAT
TATTGGAATTAGATAAATGGGCAAGTTTGTGGAATTGGTTTAACATAACAAATTGGCTGTGGTATATAAA
ATTATTCATAATGATAGTAGGAGGCTTGGTAGGTTTAAGAATAGTTTTTGCTGTACTTTCTATAGTGAAT
AGAGTTAGGCAGGGATATTCACCATTATCGTTTCAGACCCACCTCCCAACCCCGAGGGGACCCAGAGAGG
GCCTATTTCCCATGATTCCTTCATATTTGCATATACGATACAAGGCTGTTAGAGAGATAATTAGAATTAA
TTTGACTGTAAACACAAAGATATTAGTACAAAATACGTGACGTAGAAAGTAATAATTTCTTGGGTAGTTT
GCAGTTTTAAAATTATGTTTTAAAATGGACTATCATATGCTTACCGTAACTTGAAAGTATTTCGATTTCT
TGGCTTTATACATCTTGTGGAAAGGACGAAACACCGGGCTTGGCTTGGCAACCACAGTTTTAGAGCTAGA
AATAGCAAGTTAAAATAAGGCTAGTCCGTTATCAACTTGAAAAAGTGGCACCGAGTCGGTGCTTTTTTGA
ACGCTGACGTCATCAACCCGCTCCAAGGAATCGCGGGCCCAGTGTCACTAGGCGGGAACACCCAGCGCGC
GTGCGCCCTGGCAGGAAGATGGCTGTGAGGGACAGGGGAGTGGCGCCCTGCAATATTTGCATGTCGCTAT
GTGTTCTGGGAAATCACCATAAACGTGAAATGTCTTTGGATTTGGGAGTCTTATAAGTTCTGTATGAGAC
CACTCTTTCCCAGGTCTGTCTAGAATCCTAAGTTTTAGAGCTAGAAATAGCAAGTTAAAATAAGGCTAGT
CCGTTATCAACTTGAAAAAGTGGCACCGAGTCGGTGCTTTTTTAAGCTTGGCGTAACTAGATCTTGAGAC
AAATGGCAGTATTCATCCACAATTTTAAAAGAAAAGGGGGGATTGGGGGGTACAGTGCAGGGGAAAGAAT
AGTAGACATAATAGCAACAGACATACAAACTAAAGAATTACAAAAACAAATTACAAAAATTCAAAATTTT
CGGGTTTATTACAGGGACAGCAGAGATCCACTTTGGCGCCGGCTCGAGGGGG
Features (pLannotate 1.2.2; 33 found; start..end, strand, type, name):
     14..80      +  CDS            small t antigen (fragment): SV40 (simian virus 40) small t antigen
    106..317     +  promoter       EF-1α core promoter: core promoter for human elongation factor EF-1α
    318..426     +  intron         EF-1α intron A (fragment): intron upstream of the start codon of human EF-1α
   1052..1255    +  intron         EF-1α intron A: truncated intron upstream of the start codon of human EF-1α
   1277..1873    +  CDS            PuroR (fragment): puromycin N-acetyltransferase; pac from Streptomyces; confers resistance to puromycin
   1949..2656    +  CDS            mCherry: mCherry is a basic (constitutively fluorescent) red fluorescent protein published in 2004, derived from Discosoma sp.. It is reported to be a very rapidly-maturing monomer with low acid sensitivity.
   2675..3263    +  misc_feature   WPRE: woodchuck hepatitis virus posttranscriptional regulatory element
   3314..3333    +  misc_feature   cPPT/CTS (fragment): central polypurine tract and central termination sequence of HIV-1
   3335..3568    +  LTR            3' LTR (ΔU3): self-inactivating 3' long terminal repeat (LTR) from HIV-1
   3646..3767    +  polyA_signal   SV40 poly(A) signal: SV40 polyadenylation signal
   3807..3942    +  rep_origin     SV40 ori: SV40 origin of replication
   3963..3981    -  promoter       T7 promoter: promoter for bacteriophage T7 RNA polymerase
   3989..4144    +  CDS            lacZα (fragment): LacZα fragment of β-galactosidase; lacZ fragment
   4149..4577    +  rep_origin     f1 ori (sequence partly withheld): f1 bacteriophage origin of replication; arrow indicates direction of (+) strand synthesis
   4630..4734    +  promoter       AmpR promoter: bla
   4735..5595    +  CDS            AmpR: β-lactamase; bla; confers resistance to ampicillin, carbenicillin, and related antibiotics
   5766..6354    +  rep_origin     ori: high-copy-number ColE1/pMB1/pBR322/pUC origin of replication
   6537..6629    +  CDS            lacI (fragment): lac repressor; lacI; The lac repressor binds to the lac operator to inhibit transcription in E. coli. This inhibition can be relieved by adding lactose or isopropyl-β-D-thiogalactopyranoside (IPTG).
   6642..6663    +  protein_bind   CAP binding site: CAP binding activates transcription in the presence of cAMP. E. coli catabolite activator protein
   6678..6708    +  promoter       lac promoter: promoter for the E. coli lac operon
   6716..6732    +  protein_bind   lac operator: The lac repressor binds to the lac operator to inhibit transcription in E. coli. This inhibition can be relieved by adding lactose or isopropyl-β-D-thiogalactopyranoside (IPTG). lac repressor encoded by lacI
   6777..6795    +  promoter       T3 promoter: promoter for bacteriophage T3 RNA polymerase
   6823..7049    +  promoter       RSV promoter: Rous sarcoma virus enhancer/promoter
   7050..7230    +  LTR            5' LTR (truncated): truncated 5' long terminal repeat (LTR) from HIV-1
   7277..7402    +  misc_feature   HIV-1 Ψ: packaging signal of human immunodeficiency virus type 1
   7386..7749    +  CDS            HIV-1 gag (fragment): gag protein from human immunodeficiency virus 1; gag
   7895..8128    +  misc_feature   RRE: The Rev response element (RRE) of HIV-1 allows for Rev-dependent mRNA export from the nucleus to the cytoplasm.
   8505..8531    +  CDS            Rev (fragment): human immunodeficiency virus 1 (HIV-1) Rev protein; rev; enhances nuclear export of unspliced and incompletely spliced viral mRNAs
   8535..8775    +  promoter       U6 promoter: RNA polymerase III promoter for human U6 snRNA
   8805..8880    +  misc_RNA       gRNA scaffold: guide RNA scaffold for the Streptococcus pyogenes CRISPR/Cas9 system
   8887..9101    +  promoter       H1 promoter: human H1 RNA promoter
   9130..9205    +  misc_RNA       gRNA scaffold: guide RNA scaffold for the Streptococcus pyogenes CRISPR/Cas9 system
   9261..9378    +  misc_feature   cPPT/CTS: central polypurine tract and central termination sequence of HIV-1
