[The description below was written by a language model from this plasmid's Addgene catalogue record and pLannotate feature annotations shown in this document.]
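Description:
pDECKO-mCherry MALAT1_Exon.3 is a 9,430 bp lentiviral, mammalian-expression plasmid built on the pDECKO_mCherry backbone and designed to deliver a pair of CRISPR guide RNAs directed against the human MALAT1 locus (the target region labelled Exon.3). It is propagated in E. coli through a high-copy ColE1/pUC-type origin with ampicillin selection (AmpR); an f1 origin, lac regulatory remnants and T7/T3 promoters are carried over from the cloning backbone. The viral framework has a third-generation, self-inactivating layout. An RSV promoter drives a truncated HIV-1 5' LTR, followed by the Ψ packaging signal, a gag fragment, the RRE and a cPPT/CTS, with a ΔU3 3' LTR and an SV40 poly(A) signal and origin downstream.

The payload, assembled by Gibson cloning, is a dual guide cassette. The human U6 promoter drives the first guide fused to an S. pyogenes Cas9 gRNA scaffold, and directly after it the H1 promoter drives the second guide with its own scaffold. Using two different RNA polymerase III promoters lets both guides be expressed from a single integrated provirus, so that paired Cas9 cuts can excise the intervening genomic segment. The plasmid encodes no Cas9, which would have to be supplied separately. Downstream, an EF-1α core promoter with intron A sequence drives puromycin N-acetyltransferase followed by mCherry and a WPRE, allowing drug selection and red-fluorescent tracking of transduced cells. The feature table does not annotate the linker joining the two coding sequences. The record describes it only as an experimental plasmid, and the associated publication title concerns scalable design of paired guide RNAs for genomic deletion.
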