Addgene plasmid #78542: pDECKO-mCherry MALAT1_Exon.3
Purpose: Experimental plasmid
Depositing lab: Roderic Guigo & Rory Johnson. Depositing organization: Centre for Genomic Regulation (CRG). Publication: Scalable Design of Paired CRISPR Guide RNAs for Genomic Deletion. Pulido-Quetglas C, Aparicio-Prat E, Arnan C, Polidori T, Hermoso T, Palumbo E, Ponomarenko J, Guigo R, Johnson R. PLoS Comput Biol. 2017 Mar 2;13(3):e1005341. doi: 10.1371/journal.pcbi.1005341. eCollection 2017 Mar. PCOMPBIOL-D-16-01254 PubMed 28253259.
Backbone
  Vector backbone: pDECKO_mCherry
  Total vector size (bp): 9430
  Vector type: Mammalian Expression, Lentiviral
  Selectable markers: Puromycin
Growth in bacteria
  Bacterial resistance: Ampicillin, 100 μg/mL
  Growth temperature: 37°C
  Growth strain: NEB Stable
  Copy number: High Copy
Gene/Insert
  Gene/Insert name: gRNA1+scaffold+H1promoter+gRNA2
  gRNA/shRNA sequence: 2 guide RNAs against MALAT1_Exon.3
  Species: H. sapiens (human)
  Promoter: U6
  Cloning method: Gibson Cloning
  Sequencing primers: 5′ GTACAAAATACGTGACGTAG; 3′ ATGTCTACTATTCTTTCCCC
Terms and licenses: Academic/Nonprofit Terms; Industry Terms: Not Available to Industry
Depositor comments: Experimental plasmid.
How to cite: pDECKO-mCherry MALAT1_Exon.3 was a gift from Roderic Guigo & Rory Johnson (Addgene plasmid # 78542 ; http://n2t.net/addgene:78542 ; RRID:Addgene_78542)
