>Addgene plasmid #78542 | pDECKO-mCherry MALAT1_Exon.3 | addgene partial sequence | sequence record 152221 | pCDF1-R2 5'-CCA ACT TCT CGG GGA CTG T-3'
TGACGGGCACCGGAGCCAATTCCCACTCCTTTCAAGACCTAGAAGGTCCATTAGCTGCAAAGATTCCTCT
CTGTTTAAAACTTTATCCATCTTTGCACCCGGGCCCCCTCGAGCCGGCGCCAAAGTGGATCTCTGCTGTC
CCTGTAATAAACCCGAAAATTTTGAATTTTTGTAATTTGTTTTTGTAATTCTTTAGTTTGTATGTCTGTT
GCTATTATGTCTACTATTCTTTCCCCTGCACTGTACCCCCCAATCCCCCCTTTTCTTTTAAAATTGTGGA
TGAATACTGCCATTTGTCTCAAGATCTAGTTACGCCAAGCTTAAAAAAGCACCGACTCGGTGCCACTTTT
TCAAGTTGATAACGGACTAGCCTTATTTTAACTTGCTATTTCTAGCTCTAAAACTTAGGATTCTAGACAG
ACCTGGGAAAGAGTGGTCTCATACAGAACTTATAAGACTCCCAAATCCAAAGACATTTCACGTTTATGGT
GATTTCCCAGAACACATAGCGACATGCAAATATTGCAGGGCGCCACTCCCCTGTCCCTCACAGCCATCTT
CCTGCCAGGGCGCACGCGCGCTGGGTGTTCCCGCCTAGTGACACTGGGCCCGCGATTCCTTGGAGCGGGT
TGATGACGTCAGCGTTCAAAAAAGCACCGACTCGGTGCCACTTTTTCAAGTTGATAACGGACTAGCCTTA
TTTTAACTTGCTATTTCTAGCTCTAAAACTGTGGTTGCCAAGCCAAGCCCGGTGTTTCGTCCTTTCCACA
AGATATATAAAGCCAAGAAATCGAAATACTTTCAAGTTACGGTAAGCATATGATAGTCCATTTTAAAACA
TAATTTTAAAACTGCAAACTACCCAAGAAATTATTACTTTCTACGTCACGTATTTTGTA
