>Addgene plasmid #78542 | pDECKO-mCherry MALAT1_Exon.3 | addgene partial sequence | sequence record 152227 | Puro-F2 5'-ctcggcttcaccgtcacc-3'
CCGAAGGACCGCGCACCTGGTGCATGACCCGCAAGCCCGGTGCCGGATCGGGAGAGGGCAGAGGAAGTCT
GCTAACATGCGGTGACGTCGAGGAGAATCCTGGCCCACCGGTCGCCACCATGGTGAGCAAGGGCGAGGAG
GATAACATGGCCATCATCAAGGAGTTCATGCGCTTCAAGGTGCACATGGAGGGCTCCGTGAACGGCCACG
AGTTCGAGATCGAGGGCGAGGGCGAGGGCCGCCCCTACGAGGGCACCCAGACCGCCAAGCTGAAGGTGAC
CAAGGGTGGCCCCCTGCCCTTCGCCTGGGACATCCTGTCCCCTCAGTTCATGTACGGCTCCAAGGCCTAC
GTGAAGCACCCCGCCGACATCCCCGACTACTTGAAGCTGTCCTTCCCCGAGGGCTTCAAGTGGGAGCGCG
TGATGAACTTCGAGGACGGCGGCGTGGTGACCGTGACCCAGGACTCCTCCCTGCAGGACGGCGAGTTCAT
CTACAAGGTGAAGCTGCGCGGCACCAACTTCCCCTCCGACGGCCCCGTAATGCAGAAGAAGACCATGGGC
TGGGAGGCCTCCTCCGAGCGGATGTACCCCGAGGACGGCGCCCTGAAGGGCGAGATCAAGCAGAGGCTGA
AGCTGAAGGACGGCGGCCACTACGACGCTGAGGTCAAGACCACCTACAAGGCCAAGAAGCCCGTGCAGCT
GCCCGGCGCCTACAACGTCAACATCAAGTTGGACATCACCTCCCACAACGAGGACTACACCATCGTGGAA
CAGTACGAACGCGCCGAGGGCCGCCACTCCACCGGCGGCATGGACGAGCTGTACAAGTAAACGCGTTAAG
TCGACAATCAACCTCTGGATTACAAAATTTGTGAAAGATTGACTGGTATTCTTAACTATGTTGCTCCTTT
TACGCTATGTGGATACGCTGCTTTAATGCCTTTGTATCATGCTATTGCTTCCCGTATGGCTTTCATTTTC
TCCTCCTTGTATAAATCCTGGTTGCTGTCTCTTTATGAGGAGTTGTGGCCCGTTGTCAGGCAACGTGGCG
TGGTGTGCACTGTGTTTGCTGACGCAACCCCC
